Addgene plasmid #229312: pXTK075 [CDS_sfGFP_PartType6]
Purpose: XanthoMoClo Golden Gate Part Plasmid for cloning, contains CDS_sfGFP_PartType6
Depositing lab: Michael Springer. Depositing organization: Harvard Medical School. Publication: XanthoMoClo horizontal line A Robust Modular Cloning Genetic Toolkit for the Genera Xanthobacter and Roseixanthobacter. Soltysiak MPM, Ory ALH, Lee AD, Christophersen CE, Jalihal AP, Springer M. ACS Synth Biol. 2025 Apr 18;14(4):1173-1190. doi: 10.1021/acssynbio.4c00806. Epub 2025 Mar 13. PubMed 40080684.
Backbone
  Vector backbone: pXTK
  Vector type: Bacterial Expression
Growth in bacteria
  Bacterial resistance: Ampicillin, 100 μg/mL
  Growth temperature: 37°C
  Growth strain: DH5alpha
  Copy number: Low Copy
Gene/Insert
  Gene/Insert name: sfGFP (alt name: CDS_sfGFP_PartType6)
  Species: Synthetic
  Cloning method: Restriction Enzyme; 5′ cloning site unknown (unknown if destroyed)
Terms and licenses: Academic/Nonprofit Terms; Industry Terms: Not Available to Industry
How to cite: pXTK075 [CDS_sfGFP_PartType6] was a gift from Michael Springer (Addgene plasmid # 229312 ; http://n2t.net/addgene:229312 ; RRID:Addgene_229312)
