[The description below was written by a language model from this plasmid's Addgene catalogue record and pLannotate feature annotations shown in this document.]
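Description:
pXTK075 [CDS_sfGFP_PartType6] is a small (about 2.4 kb) Golden Gate part plasmid from the XanthoMoClo modular cloning toolkit, which was developed for genetic engineering of the bacterial genera Xanthobacter and Roseixanthobacter. It is built on the pXTK part-vector backbone and is maintained in E. coli rather than being an expression vector in its own right. Propagation relies on a ColE1/pMB1-family origin of replication, and selection is by ampicillin through the TEM-type beta-lactamase gene (bla), which is driven by its native AmpR promoter and followed by the bacteriophage fd central terminator. The catalogue entry lists the plasmid as low copy, whereas the sequence annotation identifies the origin as the high-copy pUC-type form; the record does not resolve this discrepancy.

The payload is a synthetic coding sequence for superfolder GFP, a GFP variant that folds robustly even when fused to poorly folding partners, stored as a "Part Type 6" CDS module. No promoter, ribosome binding site or terminator is annotated around the sfGFP reading frame, consistent with a promoterless stored part. In a modular cloning scheme, such a part is excised with a Type IIS restriction enzyme and joined through defined overhangs to parts of other types to build complete transcription units. The specific enzyme sites and overhangs flanking the part are not given in the record. The sfGFP part would typically serve as a fluorescent reporter, for example to characterise regulatory parts in assembled constructs in the target bacteria.
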