Features (pLannotate 1.2.2; 5 found; start..end, strand, type, name):
      1..589     +  rep_origin     ori: high-copy-number ColE1/pMB1/pBR322/pUC origin of replication
    617..1330    +  CDS            superfolder GFP: GFP variant that folds robustly even when fused to poorly folded proteins (Pédelacq et al., 2006)
   1388..1479    +  promoter       AmpR promoter: bla
   1480..2337    +  CDS            bla: BLAT_ECOLX - Experimental evidence at protein level: Swiss-Prot protein existence level 1. TEM-type are the most prevalent beta-lactamases in enterobacteria; they hydrolyze the beta-lactam bond in susceptible beta-lactam antibiotics, thus conferring resistance to penicillins and cephalosporins. TEM-3 and TEM-4 are capable of hydrolyzing cefotaxime and ceftazidime. TEM-5 is capable of hydrolyzing ceftazidime. TEM-6 is capable of hydrolyzing ceftazidime and aztreonam. TEM-8/CAZ-2, TEM- 16/CAZ-7 and TEM-24/CAZ-6 are markedly active against ceftazidime. IRT- 4 shows resistance to beta-lactamase in
   2344..2383    +  terminator     fd terminator: central terminator from bacteriophage fd (Otsuka and Kunisawa, 1982)
>Addgene plasmid #229312 | pXTK075 [CDS_sfGFP_PartType6] | addgene full sequence | sequence record 464701 | Addgene NGS Result
TTGAGATCCTTTTTTTCTGCGCGTAATCTGCTGCTTGCAAACAAAAAAACCACCGCTACCAGCGGTGGTT
TGTTTGCCGGATCAAGAGCTACCAACTCTTTTTCCGAAGGTAACTGGCTTCAGCAGAGCGCAGATACCAA
ATACTGTTCTTCTAGTGTAGCCGTAGTTAGGCCACCACTTCAAGAACTCTGTAGCACCGCCTACATACCT
CGCTCTGCTAATCCTGTTACCAGTGGCTGCTGCCAGTGGCGATAAGTCGTGTCTTACCGGGTTGGACTCA
AGACGATAGTTACCGGATAAGGCGCAGCGGTCGGGCTGAACGGGGGGTTCGTGCACACAGCCCAGCTTGG
AGCGAACGACCTACACCGAACTGAGATACCTACAGCGTGAGCTATGAGAAAGCGCCACGCTTCCCGAAGG
GAGAAAGGCGGACAGGTATCCGGTAAGCGGCAGGGTCGGAACAGGAGAGCGCACGAGGGAGCTTCCAGGG
GGAAACGCCTGGTATCTTTATAGTCCTGTCGGGTTTCGCCACCTCTGACTTGAGCGTCGATTTTTGTGAT
GCTCGTCAGGGGGGCGGAGCCTATGGAAAAACGCCAGCAACGCGAGTCGGTCTCTTATGCGTAAAGGCGA
AGAGCTGTTCACTGGTGTCGTCCCTATTCTGGTGGAACTGGATGGTGATGTCAACGGTCATAAGTTTTCC
GTGCGTGGCGAGGGTGAAGGTGACGCAACTAATGGTAAACTGACGCTGAAGTTCATCTGTACTACTGGTA
AACTGCCGGTTCCTTGGCCGACTCTGGTAACGACGCTGACTTATGGTGTTCAGTGCTTTGCTCGTTATCC
GGACCATATGAAGCAGCATGACTTCTTCAAGTCCGCCATGCCGGAAGGCTATGTGCAGGAACGCACGATT
TCCTTTAAGGATGACGGCACGTACAAAACGCGTGCGGAAGTGAAATTTGAAGGCGATACCCTGGTAAACC
GCATTGAGCTGAAAGGCATTGACTTTAAAGAGGACGGCAATATCCTGGGCCATAAGCTGGAATACAATTT
TAACAGCCACAATGTTTACATCACCGCCGATAAACAAAAAAATGGCATTAAAGCGAATTTTAAAATTCGC
CACAACGTGGAGGATGGCAGCGTGCAGCTGGCTGATCACTACCAGCAAAACACTCCAATCGGTGATGGTC
CTGTTCTGCTGCCAGACAATCACTATCTGAGCACGCAAAGCGTTCTGTCTAAAGATCCGAACGAGAAACG
CGATCATATGGTTCTGCTGGAGTTCGTAACCGCAGCGGGCATCACGCATGGTATGGATGAACTGTACAAA
TGAATCCTGAGACCAGAGTAGCCCGCCTAATGAGCGGGCTTTTTTTTAATTCCCCTATTTGTTTATTTTT
CTAAATACATTCAAATATGTATCCGCTCATGAGACAATAACCCTGATAAATGCTTCAATAATATTGAAAA
AGGAAGAGTATGAGCATTCAGCATTTTCGTGTGGCGCTGATTCCGTTTTTTGCGGCGTTTTGCCTGCCGG
TGTTTGCGCATCCGGAAACCCTGGTGAAAGTGAAAGATGCGGAAGATCAACTGGGTGCGCGCGTGGGCTA
TATTGAACTGGATCTGAACAGCGGCAAAATTCTGGAATCTTTTCGTCCGGAAGAACGTTTTCCGATGATG
AGCACCTTTAAAGTGCTGCTGTGCGGTGCGGTTCTGAGCCGTGTGGATGCGGGCCAGGAACAACTGGGCC
GTCGTATTCATTATAGCCAGAACGATCTGGTGGAATATAGCCCGGTGACCGAAAAACATCTGACCGATGG
CATGACCGTGCGTGAACTGTGCAGCGCGGCGATTACCATGAGCGATAACACCGCGGCGAACCTGCTGCTG
ACGACCATTGGCGGTCCGAAAGAACTGACCGCGTTTCTGCATAACATGGGCGATCATGTGACCCGTCTGG
ATCGTTGGGAACCGGAACTGAACGAAGCGATTCCGAACGATGAACGTGATACCACCATGCCGGCAGCAAT
GGCGACCACCCTGCGTAAACTGCTGACGGGTGAGCTGCTGACCCTGGCAAGCCGCCAGCAACTGATTGAT
TGGATGGAAGCGGATAAAGTGGCGGGTCCGCTGCTGCGTAGCGCGCTGCCGGCTGGCTGGTTTATTGCGG
ATAAAAGCGGTGCGGGCGAACGTGGCAGCCGTGGCATTATTGCGGCGCTGGGCCCGGATGGTAAACCGAG
CCGTATTGTGGTGATTTATACCACCGGCAGCCAGGCGACGATGGATGAACGTAACCGTCAGATTGCGGAA
ATTGGCGCGAGCCTGATTAAACATTGGTAAACCGATACAATTAAAGGCTCCTTTTGGAGCCTTTTTTTTT
GGACGACCCTTGTCAGATCAAAGGATCTTC
